>Addgene plasmid #131813 | pcDNA3.1-Flag-NPM1c | addgene full sequence | sequence record 264364 | Addgene NGS Result
GACGGATCGGGAGATCTCCCGATCCCCTATGGTGCACTCTCAGTACAATCTGCTCTGATGCCGCATAGTT
AAGCCAGTATCTGCTCCCTGCTTGTGTGTTGGAGGTCGCTGAGTAGTGCGCGAGCAAAATTTAAGCTACA
ACAAGGCAAGGCTTGACCGACAATTGCATGAAGAATCTGCTTAGGGTTAGGCGTTTTGCGCTGCTTCGCG
ATGTACGGGCCAGATATACGCGTTGACATTGATTATTGACTAGTTATTAATAGTAATCAATTACGGGGTC
ATTAGTTCATAGCCCATATATGGAGTTCCGCGTTACATAACTTACGGTAAATGGCCCGCCTGGCTGACCG
CCCAACGACCCCCGCCCATTGACGTCAATAATGACGTATGTTCCCATAGTAACGCCAATAGGGACTTTCC
ATTGACGTCAATGGGTGGAGTATTTACGGTAAACTGCCCACTTGGCAGTACATCAAGTGTATCATATGCC
AAGTACGCCCCCTATTGACGTCAATGACGGTAAATGGCCCGCCTGGCATTATGCCCAGTACATGACCTTA
TGGGACTTTCCTACTTGGCAGTACATCTACGTATTAGTCATCGCTATTACCATGGTGATGCGGTTTTGGC
AGTACATCAATGGGCGTGGATAGCGGTTTGACTCACGGGGATTTCCAAGTCTCCACCCCATTGACGTCAA
TGGGAGTTTGTTTTGGCACCAAAATCAACGGGACTTTCCAAAATGTCGTAACAACTCCGCCCCATTGACG
CAAATGGGCGGTAGGCGTGTACGGTGGGAGGTCTATATAAGCAGAGCTCTCTGGCTAACTAGAGAACCCA
CTGCTTACTGGCTTATCGAAATTAATACGACTCACTATAGGGAGACCCAAGCTTGGTACCGAGCTCGGAT
CCACCGCCATGGACTACAAGGACGATGATGACAAGGGCGAATTCGAAGATTCGATGGACATGGACATGAG
CCCCCTGAGGCCCCAGAACTATCTTTTCGGTTGTGAACTAAAGGCCGACAAAGATTATCACTTTAAGGTG
GATAATGATGAAAATGAGCACCAGTTATCTTTAAGAACGGTCAGTTTAGGGGCTGGTGCAAAGGATGAGT
TGCACATTGTTGAAGCAGAGGCAATGAATTACGAAGGCAGTCCAATTAAAGTAACACTGGCAACTTTGAA
AATGTCTGTACAGCCAACGGTTTCCCTTGGGGGCTTTGAAATAACACCACCAGTGGTCTTAAGGTTGAAG
TGTGGTTCAGGGCCAGTGCATATTAGTGGACAGCACTTAGTAGCTGTGGAGGAAGATGCAGAGTCAGAAG
ATGAAGAGGAGGAGGATGTGAAACTCTTAAGTATATCTGGAAAGCGGTCTGCCCCTGGAGGTGGTAGCAA
GGTTCCACAGAAAAAAGTAAAACTTGCTGCTGATGAAGATGATGACGATGATGATGAAGAGGATGATGAT
GAAGATGATGATGATGATGATTTTGATGATGAGGAAGCTGAAGAAAAAGCGCCAGTGAAGAAATCTATAC
GAGATACTCCAGCCAAAAATGCACAAAAGTCAAATCAGAATGGAAAAGACTCAAAACCATCATCAACACC
AAGATCAAAAGGACAAGAATCCTTCAAGAAACAGGAAAAAACTCCTAAAACACCAAAAGGACCTAGTTCT
GTAGAAGACATTAAAGCAAAAATGCAAGCAAGTATAGAAAAAGGTGGTTCTCTTCCCAAAGTGGAAGCCA
AATTCATCAATTATGTGAAGAATTGCTTCCGGATGACTGACCAAGAGGCTATTCAAGATCTCTGTCTGGC
AGTGGAGGAAGTCTCTTTAAGAAAATAGGAATTCGATATCAAGCTTATCGATACCGTCGACCTCGAGCAT
GCATCTAGAGGGCCCTATTCTATAGTGTCACCTAAATGCTAGAGCTCGCTGATCAGCCTCGACTGTGCCT
TCTAGTTGCCAGCCATCTGTTGTTTGCCCCTCCCCCGTGCCTTCCTTGACCCTGGAAGGTGCCACTCCCA
CTGTCCTTTCCTAATAAAATGAGGAAATTGCATCGCATTGTCTGAGTAGGTGTCATTCTATTCTGGGGGG
TGGGGTGGGGCAGGACAGCAAGGGGGAGGATTGGGAAGACAATAGCAGGCATGCTGGGGATGCGGTGGGC
TCTATGGCTTCTGAGGCGGAAAGAACCAGCTGGGGCTCTAGGGGGTATCCCC
[124 nt withheld, positions 2223-2346]
C
[91 nt withheld, positions 2348-2438]
A
[49 nt withheld, positions 2440-2488]
CCTTTGACGTTGGAGTCCACGTTCTTT
[37 nt withheld, positions 2516-2552]
ACCCTATCTCGGTCTATTCTTTTGATTTATAAGGGATTTTGCCGATTTCGGCCTATTGGTTAAAAAATGA
GCTGATTTAACAAAAATTTAACGCGAATTAATTCTGTGGAATGTGTGTCAGTTAGGGTGTGGAAAGTCCC
CAGGCTCCCCAGCAGGCAGAAGTATGCAAAGCATGCATCTCAATTAGTCAGCAACCATAGTCCCGCCCCT
AACTCCGCCCATCCCGCCCCTAACTCCGCCCAGTTCCGCCCATTCTCCGCCCCATGGCTGACTAATTTTT
TTTATTTATGCAGAGGCCGAGGCCGCCTCTGCCTCTGAGCTATTCCAGAAGTAGTGAGGAGGCTTTTTTG
GAGGCCTAGGCTTTTGCAAAAAGCTCCCGGGAGCTTGTATATCCATTTTCGGATCTGATCAAGAGACAGG
ATGAGGATCGTTTCGCATGATTGAACAAGATGGATTGCACGCAGGTTCTCCGGCCGCTTGGGTGGAGAGG
CTATTCGGCTATGACTGGGCACAACAGACAATCGGCTGCTCTGATGCCGCCGTGTTCCGGCTGTCAGCGC
AGGGGCGCCCGGTTCTTTTTGTCAAGACCGACCTGTCCGGTGCCCTGAATGAACTGCAGGACGAGGCAGC
GCGGCTATCGTGGCTGGCCACGACGGGCGTTCCTTGCGCAGCTGTGCTCGACGTTGTCACTGAAGCGGGA
AGGGACTGGCTGCTATTGGGCGAAGTGCCGGGGCAGGATCTCCTGTCATCTCACCTTGCTCCTGCCGAGA
AAGTATCCATCATGGCTGATGCAATGCGGCGGCTGCATACGCTTGATCCGGCTACCTGCCCATTCGACCA
CCAAGCGAAACATCCCATCGAGCGAGCACGTACTCGGATGGAAGCCGGTCTTGTCGATCAGGATGATCTG
GACGAAGAGCATCAGGGGCTCGCGCCAGCCGAACTGTTCGCCAGGCTCAAGGCGCGCATGCCCGACGGCG
AGGATCTCGTCGTGACCCATGGCGATGCCTGCTTGCCGAATATCATGGTGGAAAATGGCCGCTTTTCTGG
ATTCATCGACTGTGGCCGGCTGGGTGTGGCGGACCGCTATCAGGACATAGCGTTGGCTACCCGTGATATT
GCTGAAGAGCTTGGCGGCGAATGGGCTGACCGCTTCCTCGTGCTTTACGGTATCGCCGCTCCCGATTCGC
AGCGCATCGCCTTCTATCGCCTTCTTGACGAGTTCTTCTGAGCGGGACTCTGGGGTTCGAAATGACCGAC
CAAGCGACGCCCAACCTGCCATCACGAGATTTCGATTCCACCGCCGCCTTCTATGAAAGGTTGGGCTTCG
GAATCGTTTTCCGGGACGCCGGCTGGATGATCCTCCAGCGCGGGGATCTCATGCTGGAGTTCTTCGCCCA
CCCCAACTTGTTTATTGCAGCTTATAATGGTTACAAATAAAGCAATAGCATCACAAATTTCACAAATAAA
GCATTTTTTTCACTGCATTCTAGTTGTGGTTTGTCCAAACTCATCAATGTATCTTATCATGTCTGTATAC
CGTCGACCTCTAGCTAGAGCTTGGCGTAATCATGGTCATAGCTGTTTCCTGTGTGAAATTGTTATCCGCT
CACAATTCCACACAACATACGAGCCGGAAGCATAAAGTGTAAAGCCTGGGGTGCCTAATGAGTGAGCTAA
CTCACATTAATTGCGTTGCGCTCACTGCCCGCTTTCCAGTCGGGAAACCTGTCGTGCCAGCTGCATTAAT
GAATCGGCCAACGCGCGGGGAGAGGCGGTTTGCGTATTGGGCGCTCTTCCGCTTCCTCGCTCACTGACTC
GCTGCGCTCGGTCGTTCGGCTGCGGCGAGCGGTATCAGCTCACTCAAAGGCGGTAATACGGTTATCCACA
GAATCAGGGGATAACGCAGGAAAGAACATGTGAGCAAAAGGCCAGCAAAAGGCCAGGAACCGTAAAAAGG
CCGCGTTGCTGGCGTTTTTCCATAGGCTCCGCCCCCCTGACGAGCATCACAAAAATCGACGCTCAAGTCA
GAGGTGGCGAAACCCGACAGGACTATAAAGATACCAGGCGTTTCCCCCTGGAAGCTCCCTCGTGCGCTCT
CCTGTTCCGACCCTGCCGCTTACCGGATACCTGTCCGCCTTTCTCCCTTCGGGAAGCGTGGCGCTTTCTC
ATAGCTCACGCTGTAGGTATCTCAGTTCGGTGTAGGTCGTTCGCTCCAAGCTGGGCTGTGTGCACGAACC
CCCCGTTCAGCCCGACCGCTGCGCCTTATCCGGTAACTATCGTCTTGAGTCCAACCCGGTAAGACACGAC
TTATCGCCACTGGCAGCAGCCACTGGTAACAGGATTAGCAGAGCGAGGTATGTAGGCGGTGCTACAGAGT
TCTTGAAGTGGTGGCCTAACTACGGCTACACTAGAAGAACAGTATTTGGTATCTGCGCTCTGCTGAAGCC
AGTTACCTTCGGAAAAAGAGTTGGTAGCTCTTGATCCGGCAAACAAACCACCGCTGGTAGCGGTGGTTTT
TTTGTTTGCAAGCAGCAGATTACGCGCAGAAAAAAAGGATCTCAAGAAGATCCTTTGATCTTTTCTACGG
GGTCTGACGCTCAGTGGAACGAAAACTCACGTTAAGGGATTTTGGTCATGAGATTATCAAAAAGGATCTT
CACCTAGATCCTTTTAAATTAAAAATGAAGTTTTAAATCAATCTAAAGTATATATGAGTAAACTTGGTCT
GACAGTTACCAATGCTTAATCAGTGAGGCACCTATCTCAGCGATCTGTCTATTTCGTTCATCCATAGTTG
CCTGACTCCCCGTCGTGTAGATAACTACGATACGGGAGGGCTTACCATCTGGCCCCAGTGCTGCAATGAT
ACCGCGAGACCCACGCTCACCGGCTCCAGATTTATCAGCAATAAACCAGCCAGCCGGAAGGGCCGAGCGC
AGAAGTGGTCCTGCAACTTTATCCGCCTCCATCCAGTCTATTAATTGTTGCCGGGAAGCTAGAGTAAGTA
GTTCGCCAGTTAATAGTTTGCGCAACGTTGTTGCCATTGCTACAGGCATCGTGGTGTCACGCTCGTCGTT
TGGTATGGCTTCATTCAGCTCCGGTTCCCAACGATCAAGGCGAGTTACATGATCCCCCATGTTGTGCAAA
AAAGCGGTTAGCTCCTTCGGTCCTCCGATCGTTGTCAGAAGTAAGTTGGCCGCAGTGTTATCACTCATGG
TTATGGCAGCACTGCATAATTCTCTTACTGTCATGCCATCCGTAAGATGCTTTTCTGTGACTGGTGAGTA
CTCAACCAAGTCATTCTGAGAATAGTGTATGCGGCGACCGAGTTGCTCTTGCCCGGCGTCAATACGGGAT
AATACCGCGCCACATAGCAGAACTTTAAAAGTGCTCATCATTGGAAAACGTTCTTCGGGGCGAAAACTCT
CAAGGATCTTACCGCTGTTGAGATCCAGTTCGATGTAACCCACTCGTGCACCCAACTGATCTTCAGCATC
TTTTACTTTCACCAGCGTTTCTGGGTGAGCAAAAACAGGAAGGCAAAATGCCGCAAAAAAGGGAATAAGG
GCGACACGGAAATGTTGAATACTCATACTCTTCCTTTTTCAATATTATTGAAGCATTTATCAGGGTTATT
GTCTCATGAGCGGATACATATTTGAATGTATTTAGAAAAATAAACAAATAGGGGTTCCGCGCACATTTCC
CCGAAAAGTGCCACCTGACGTC
Features (pLannotate 1.2.2; 23 found; start..end, strand, type, name):
     28..80      -  misc_feature   bom (fragment): basis of mobility region from pBR322
    235..614     +  enhancer       CMV enhancer: human cytomegalovirus immediate early enhancer
    615..818     +  promoter       CMV promoter: human cytomegalovirus (CMV) immediate early promoter
    814..847     +  LTR            5' LTR (truncated) (fragment): truncated 5' long terminal repeat (LTR) from HIV-1
    863..881     +  promoter       T7 promoter: promoter for bacteriophage T7 RNA polymerase
    921..946     +  CDS            3xFLAG (fragment): three tandem FLAG® epitope tags
    955..1812    +  CDS            NPM1: NPM_HUMAN - Also known as NPM. Experimental evidence at protein level: Swiss-Prot protein existence level 1. Involved in diverse cellular processes such as ribosome biogenesis, centrosome duplication, protein chaperoning, histone assembly, cell proliferation, and regulation of tumor suppressors p53/TP53 and ARF. Binds ribosome presumably to drive ribosome nuclear export. Associated with nucleolar ribonucleoprotein structures and bind single-stranded nucleic acids. Acts as a chaperonin for the core histones H3, H2B and H4. Stimulates APEX1 endonuclease activity on apurinic/apyrimidinic (AP) dou
   1847..1887    +  misc_feature   MCS (fragment): pBluescript multiple cloning site
   1909..1927    -  promoter       SP6 promoter: promoter for bacteriophage SP6 RNA polymerase
   1953..2177    +  polyA_signal   bGH poly(A) signal: bovine growth hormone polyadenylation signal
   2181..2202    +  promoter       SV40 promoter (fragment): SV40 enhancer and early promoter
   2223..2651    +  rep_origin     f1 ori (sequence partly withheld): f1 bacteriophage origin of replication; arrow indicates direction of (+) strand synthesis
   2704..2914    +  promoter       SV40 promoter: SV40 early promoter
   2989..3783    +  CDS            NeoR/KanR: aminoglycoside phosphotransferase from Tn5; aph(3')-II (or nptII); confers resistance to neomycin, kanamycin, and G418 (Geneticin®)
   3804..3962    +  CDS            ble (fragment): BLE_KLEPN - Experimental evidence at protein level: Swiss-Prot protein existence level 1. Binding protein with a strong affinity to the bleomycin family of antibiotics. Binds to CL990; an antimitotic-antibiotic compound. From Klebsiella pneumoniae.
   3957..4078    +  polyA_signal   SV40 poly(A) signal: SV40 polyadenylation signal
   4151..4167    -  protein_bind   lac operator: The lac repressor binds to the lac operator to inhibit transcription in E. coli. This inhibition can be relieved by adding lactose or isopropyl-β-D-thiogalactopyranoside (IPTG). lac repressor encoded by lacI
   4175..4205    -  promoter       lac promoter: promoter for the E. coli lac operon
   4220..4241    -  protein_bind   CAP binding site: CAP binding activates transcription in the presence of cAMP. E. coli catabolite activator protein
   4254..4346    -  CDS            lacI (fragment): lac repressor; lacI; The lac repressor binds to the lac operator to inhibit transcription in E. coli. This inhibition can be relieved by adding lactose or isopropyl-β-D-thiogalactopyranoside (IPTG).
   4529..5117    -  rep_origin     ori: high-copy-number ColE1/pMB1/pBR322/pUC origin of replication
   5288..6148    -  CDS            AmpR: β-lactamase; bla; confers resistance to ampicillin, carbenicillin, and related antibiotics
   6149..6253    -  promoter       AmpR promoter: bla
