[The description below was written by a language model from this plasmid's Addgene catalogue record and pLannotate feature annotations shown in this document.]
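Description:
pcDNA3.1-Flag-NPM1c is a 6.3 kb mammalian expression plasmid built on the pcDNA3.1 backbone and intended for transient transfection of mammalian cells. It is propagated in E. coli as a high-copy plasmid through a ColE1/pUC-type origin and selected with ampicillin via the β-lactamase gene and its native promoter. An f1 phage origin is also present. The backbone additionally carries an SV40 early promoter driving the Tn5 neomycin phosphotransferase gene followed by an SV40 polyadenylation signal, which would allow G418 selection of stably transfected cells, although the record describes only transient use.

The payload is human NPM1 (nucleophosmin, also called B23) in its NPM1c form, the cytoplasmic mutant associated with acute myeloid leukaemia, in which a four-nucleotide TCTG insertion in exon 12 alters the C-terminal end of the protein and causes it to mislocalise from the nucleolus to the cytoplasm. The coding sequence is placed downstream of the human cytomegalovirus immediate-early enhancer and promoter and terminated by the bovine growth hormone polyadenylation signal. An N-terminal FLAG epitope sits immediately upstream of the NPM1 reading frame; the automated annotation scores it as a fragment of 3xFLAG, consistent with a short FLAG tag rather than the full triple repeat. The tag permits detection and immunoprecipitation of the mutant protein. T7 and SP6 promoters flank the insert. Other small fragment hits in the feature table (an HIV-1 LTR piece, ble, lacI) appear to be minor annotation matches rather than functional elements. The associated work used the construct to study how NPM1c mislocalises CTCF to the cytoplasm in AML.
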