Addgene plasmid #131813: pcDNA3.1-Flag-NPM1c
Purpose: Expresses Flag-NPM1c (cytoplasmic mutant, human) in mammalian cells through transient transfection
Depositing lab: Mark Minden. Depositing organization: University Health Network. Publication: NPM1c impedes CTCF functions through cytoplasmic mislocalization in acute myeloid leukemia. Wang AJ, Han Y, Jia N, Chen P, Minden MD. Leukemia. 2020 May;34(5):1278-1290. doi: 10.1038/s41375-019-0681-8. Epub 2019 Dec 12. PubMed 31831844.
Backbone
  Vector backbone: pcDNA3.1
  Vector type: Mammalian Expression
Growth in bacteria
  Bacterial resistance: Ampicillin, 100 μg/mL
  Growth temperature: 37°C
  Growth strain: DH5alpha
  Copy number: High Copy
Gene/Insert
  Gene/Insert name: NPM1
  Species: H. sapiens (human)
  Mutation: This is the cytoplasmic mutant causing AML, where a TCTG insertion occurs within exon 12
  Entrez Gene: NPM1 (a.k.a. B23, NPM)
  Tag / fusion protein: FLAG (N terminal on backbone)
Resource information
  A portion of this plasmid was derived from a plasmid made by: Dr Charles Sherr
Terms and licenses: Academic/Nonprofit Terms; Industry Terms: Not Available to Industry
How to cite: pcDNA3.1-Flag-NPM1c was a gift from Mark Minden (Addgene plasmid # 131813 ; http://n2t.net/addgene:131813 ; RRID:Addgene_131813)
